Addgene plasmid #123925: MTK0_003
Purpose: Encodes the spCas9 cassette and spCas9 gRNA GFP dropout expression cassette final destination vector as a type 0 part to be used in the MTK system
Depositing lab: Hana El-Samad. Depositing organization: University of California, San Francisco (UCSF). Publication: A Toolkit for Rapid Modular Construction of Biological Circuits in Mammalian Cells. Fonseca JP, Bonny AR, Kumar GR, Ng AH, Town J, Wu QC, Aslankoohi E, Chen SY, Dods G, Harrigan P, Osimiri LC, Kistler AL, El-Samad H. ACS Synth Biol. 2019 Nov 15;8(11):2593-2606. doi: 10.1021/acssynbio.9b00322. Epub 2019 Nov 5. PubMed 31686495.
Backbone
  Vector backbone: MTK0_002
  Vector type: Mammalian Expression
Growth in bacteria
  Bacterial resistance: Kanamycin, 50 μg/mL
  Growth temperature: 37°C
  Growth strain: DH5alpha
  Copy number: Unknown
Gene/Insert
  Gene/Insert name: Cas9-sgRNA destination
  Species: Synthetic
  Cloning method: Restriction Enzyme; 5′ cloning site unknown (unknown if destroyed); 3′ cloning site unknown (unknown if destroyed)
Terms and licenses: Academic/Nonprofit Terms; Industry Terms: Not Available to Industry
Depositor comments: Type 0 parts are generally destination vectors in the MTK Please visit https://www.biorxiv.org/content/10.1101/506188v2 for BioRxiv preprint
How to cite: MTK0_003 was a gift from Hana El-Samad (Addgene plasmid # 123925 ; http://n2t.net/addgene:123925 ; RRID:Addgene_123925)
