[The description below was written by a language model from this plasmid's Addgene catalogue record and pLannotate feature annotations shown in this document.]
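Description:
MTK0_003 is a type 0 part, meaning a destination vector, of the Mammalian Toolkit (MTK) system for modular assembly of genetic circuits. It is an 11.4 kb mammalian expression plasmid built on the MTK0_002 backbone. It is propagated in E. coli from a high-copy ColE1/pUC-type origin and selected with kanamycin through an aph(3')-Ia KanR gene. Short T3 and T7 phage promoters flank this bacterial maintenance region.

The plasmid carries two mammalian transcription units, each driven by the CMV enhancer/promoter and ended by a bGH polyadenylation signal. One encodes Streptococcus pyogenes Cas9 followed by two tandem SV40 nuclear localization signals. The other expresses a hygromycin resistance gene (annotated as a fragment), which would allow selection of transfected mammalian cells.

Downstream of the Cas9 unit, after a single loxP site, sits a superfolder GFP coding sequence followed by the bacterial rrnB T1 and T7Te terminators. A fragment of the S. pyogenes tracrRNA lies immediately after it. This arrangement matches the "gRNA GFP dropout" cassette named in the record. In such designs, GFP marks colonies that still hold the uncut vector, and replacing it with a spacer placed against the guide scaffold gives non-fluorescent colonies carrying the finished sgRNA.

The annotation does not identify a promoter for the guide RNA or for GFP, and the record does not state the cloning sites. The role of the lone loxP site and of a very short Moloney MLV LTR fragment is also not explained. The plasmid is intended as a final destination vector for building constructs that co-express Cas9 and a chosen sgRNA in mammalian cells.
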