Features (pLannotate 1.2.2; 20 found; start..end, strand, type, name):
    612..632     +  LTR            3' LTR (ΔU3) (fragment): self-inactivating 3' long terminal repeat (LTR) from Moloney murine leukemia virus
    667..967     +  enhancer       CMV enhancer: human cytomegalovirus immediate early enhancer
    968..1171    +  promoter       CMV promoter: human cytomegalovirus (CMV) immediate early promoter
   1205..2226    +  CDS            HygR (fragment): aminoglycoside phosphotransferase from E. coli; aph(4)-Ia; confers resistance to hygromycin
   2245..2452    +  polyA_signal   bGH poly(A) signal: bovine growth hormone polyadenylation signal
   2772..2790    -  promoter       T3 promoter: promoter for bacteriophage T3 RNA polymerase
   2830..3645    -  CDS            KanR: aminoglycoside phosphotransferase; aph(3')-Ia; confers resistance to kanamycin in bacteria or G418 (Geneticin®) in eukaryotes
   3870..4458    +  rep_origin     ori: high-copy-number ColE1/pMB1/pBR322/pUC origin of replication
   4570..4588    +  promoter       T7 promoter: promoter for bacteriophage T7 RNA polymerase
   5013..5313    +  enhancer       CMV enhancer: human cytomegalovirus immediate early enhancer
   5314..5517    +  promoter       CMV promoter: human cytomegalovirus (CMV) immediate early promoter
   5538..9641    +  CDS            cas9: CAS9_STRP1 - Also known as csn1 From Streptococcus pyogenes serotype M1.
   9654..9674    +  CDS            SV40 NLS: nuclear localization signal of SV40 (simian virus 40) large T antigen
   9678..9698    +  CDS            SV40 NLS: nuclear localization signal of SV40 (simian virus 40) large T antigen
   9728..9952    +  polyA_signal   bGH poly(A) signal: bovine growth hormone polyadenylation signal
  10180..10213   +  protein_bind   loxP: Cre-mediated recombination occurs in the 8-bp core sequence (GCATACAT). Cre recombinase
  10472..11185   +  CDS            superfolder GFP: GFP variant that folds robustly even when fused to poorly folded proteins (Pédelacq et al., 2006)
  11197..11268   +  terminator     rrnB T1 terminator: transcription terminator T1 from the E. coli rrnB gene
  11284..11311   +  terminator     T7Te terminator: phage T7 early transcription terminator
  11342..11409   +  misc_RNA       tracrRNA (fragment): trans-activating CRISPR RNA for the Streptococcus pyogenes CRISPR/Cas9 system
>Addgene plasmid #123925 | MTK0_003 | addgene full sequence | sequence record 250079 | Addgene NGS Result
AGCAGTTACAGAGATGTTACGAACCACTAGTGCACTGCAGATCGAATTCGAGTTGGCGCGCCTGTCATTC
TAAATCTCTCTTTCAGCCTAAAGCTTTTTCCCCGTATCCCCCCAGGTGTCTGCAGGCTCAAAGAGCAGCG
AGAAGCGTTCAGAGGAAAGCGATCCCGTGCCACCTTCCCCGTGCCCGGGCTGTCCCCGCACGCTGCCGGC
TCGGGGATGCGGGGGGAGCGCCGGACCGGAGCGGAGCCCCGGGCGGCTCGCTGCTGCCCCCTAGCGGGGG
AGGGACGTAATTACATCCCTGGGGGCTTTGGGAGGGGGCTGTCCCCGTGAGCTCCCAGGCGCGCCTGTCA
TTCTAAATCTCTCTTTCAGCCTAAAGCTTTTTCCCCGTATCCCCCCAGGTGTCTGCAGGCTCAAAGAGCA
GCGAGAAGCGTTCAGAGGAAAGCGATCCCGTGCCACCTTCCCCGTGCCCGGGCTGTCCCCGCACGCTGCC
GGCTCGGGGATGCGGGGGGAGCGCCGGACCGGAGCGGAGCCCCGGGCGGCTCGCTGCTGCCCCCTAGCGG
GGGAGGGACGTAATTACATCCCTGGGGGCTTTGGGGGGGGGCTGTCCCCGTGAGCTCAATAAAAGAGCCC
ACTACAGCGGTGGGCTCTATGGGGTACCTACGTAGGTACATAACTTACGGTAAATGGCCCGCCTGGCTGA
CCGCCCAACGACCCCCGCCCATTGACGTCAATAATGACGTATGTTCCCATAGTAACGCCAATAGGGACTT
TCCATTGACGTCAATGGGTGGAGTATTTACGGTAAACTGCCCACTTGGCAGTACATCAAGTGTATCATAT
GCCAAGTACGCCCCCTATTGACGTCAATGACGGTAAATGGCCCGCCTGGCATTATGCCCAGTACATGACC
TTATGGGACTTTCCTACTTGGCAGTACATCTACGTATTAGTCATCGCTATTACCATGGTGATGCGGTTTT
GGCAGTACATCAATGGGCGTGGATAGCGGTTTGACTCACGGGGATTTCCAAGTCTCCACCCCATTGACGT
CAATGGGAGTTTGTTTTGGCACCAAAATCAACGGGACTTTCCAAAATGTCGTAACAACTCCGCCCCATTG
ACGCAAATGGGCGGTAGGCGTGTACGGTGGGAGGTCTATATAAGCAGAGCTCGTTTAGTGAACCGTCAGA
TAGCCACCATGGGTAAAAAGCCTGAACTCACCGCGACGTCTGTCGAGAAGTTTCTGATCGAAAAGTTCGA
CAGCGTGTCCGACCTGATGCAGCTCTCGGAGGGCGAAGAATCTCGTGCTTTCAGCTTCGATGTAGGAGGG
CGTGGATATGTCCTGCGGGTAAATAGCTGCGCCGATGGTTTCTACAAAGATCGTTATGTTTATCGGCACT
TTGCATCGGCCGCGCTCCCGATTCCGGAAGTGCTTGACATTGGGGAATTTAGCGAGAGCCTGACCTATTG
CATCTCCCGCCGTGCACAGGGTGTCACGTTGCAAGACCTGCCTGAAACCGAACTGCCCGCTGTTCTGCAA
CCGGTCGCGGAGGCCATGGATGCGATCGCTGCGGCCGATCTTAGCCAGACGAGCGGGTTCGGCCCATTCG
GACCGCAAGGAATCGGTCAATACACTACATGGCGTGATTTCATATGCGCGATTGCTGATCCCCATGTGTA
TCACTGGCAAACTGTGATGGACGACACCGTCAGTGCGTCCGTCGCGCAGGCTCTCGATGAGCTGATGCTT
TGGGCCGAGGACTGCCCCGAAGTCCGGCACCTCGTGCACGCGGATTTCGGCTCCAACAATGTCCTGACGG
ACAATGGCCGCATAACAGCGGTCATTGACTGGAGCGAGGCGATGTTCGGGGATTCCCAATACGAGGTCGC
CAACATCTTCTTCTGGAGGCCGTGGTTGGCTTGTATGGAGCAGCAGACGCGCTACTTCGAGCGGAGGCAT
CCGGAGCTTGCAGGATCGCCGCGGCTCCGGGCGTATATGCTCCGCATTGGTCTTGACCAACTCTATCAGA
GCTTGGTTGACGGCAATTTCGATGATGCAGCTTGGGCGCAGGGTCGATGCGACGCAATCGTCCGATCCGG
AGCCGGGACTGTCGGGCGTACACAAATCGCCCGCAGAAGCGCGGCCGTCTGGACCGATGGCTGTGTAGAA
GTACTCGCCGATAGTGGAAACCGACGCCCCAGCACTCGTCCGAGGGCAAAGGAATAACTCGAGCGACGCC
TCGACTGTGCCTTCTAGTTGCCAGCCATCTGTTGTTTGCCCCTCCCCCGTGCCTTCCTTGACCCTGGAAG
GTGCCACTCCCACTGTCCTTTCCTAATAAAATGAGGAAATTGCATCGCATTGTCTGAGTAGGTGTCATTC
TATTCTGGGGGGTGGGGTGGGGCAGGACAGCAAGGGGGAGGATTGGGAAGACAATAGCAGGCATGCTGGG
GATGCGGTGGGCTCTATGAGTATCGATACTAGTTAAAAGTTTTGTTACTTTATAGAAGAAATTTTGAGTT
TTTGTTTTTTTTTAATAAATAAATAAACATAAATAAATTGTTTGTTGAATTTATTATTAGTATGTAAGTG
TAAATATAATAAAACTTAATATCTATTCAAATTAATAAATAAACCTCGATATACAGACCGATAAAACACA
TGCGTCAATTTTACGCATGATTATCTTTAACGTACGTCACAATATGATTATCTTTCTAGGGTTAATCTAG
TATACGCGTATGCGGCCGCTTAATTAATCCAGCTTTTGTTCCCTTTAGTGAGGGTTAATTCCGAGCGGCC
GCGTGTTACAACCAATTAACCAATTCTGATTAGAAAAACTCATCGAGCATCAAATGAAACTGCAATTTAT
TCATATCAGGATTATCAATACCATATTTTTGAAAAAGCCGTTTCTGTAATGAAGGAGAAAACTCACCGAG
GCAGTTCCATAGGATGGCAAGATCCTGGTATCGGTCTGCGATTCCGACTCGTCCAACATCAATACAACCT
ATTAATTTCCCCTCGTCAAAAATAAGGTTATCAAGTGAGAAATCACCATGAGTGACGACTGAATCCGGTG
AGAATGGCAAAAGCTTATGCATTTCTTTCCAGACTTGTTCAACAGGCCAGCCATTACGCTCGTCATCAAA
ATCACTCGCATCAACCAAACCGTTATTCATTCGTGATTGCGCCTGAGCGAGGCGAAATACGCGATCGCTG
TTAAAAGGACAATTACAAACAGGAATCGAATGCAACCGGCGCAGGAACACTGCCAGCGCATCAACAATAT
TTTCACCTGAATCAGGATATTCTTCTAATACCTGGAATGCTGTTTTCCCGGGGATCGCAGTGGTGAGTAA
CCATGCATCATCAGGAGTACGGATAAAATGCTTGATGGTCGGAAGAGGCATAAATTCCGTCAGCCAGTTT
AGTCTGACCATCTCATCTGTAACATCATTGGCAACGCTACCTTTGCCATGTTTCAGAAACAACTCTGGCG
CATCGGGCTTCCCATACAATCGATAGATTGTCGCACCTGATTGCCCGACATTATCGCGAGCCCATTTATA
CCCATATAAATCAGCATCCATGTTGGAATTTAATCGCGGCCTGGAGCAAGACGTTTCCCGTTGAATATGG
CTCATAACACCCCTTGTATTACTGTTTATGTAAGCAGACAGTTTTATTGTTCATGATGATATATTTTTAT
CTTGTGCAATGTAACATCAGAGATTTTGAGACACAACGTGGCTTTGTTGAATAAATCGAACTTTTGCTGA
GTTGAAGGATCAGTCATGACCAAAATCCCTTAACGTGAGTTTTCGTTCCACTGAGCGTCAGACCCCGTAG
AAAAGATCAAAGGATCTTCTTGAGATCCTTTTTTTCTGCGCGTAATCTGCTGCTTGCAAACAAAAAAACC
ACCGCTACCAGCGGTGGTTTGTTTGCCGGATCAAGAGCTACCAACTCTTTTTCCGAAGGTAACTGGCTTC
AGCAGAGCGCAGATACCAAATACTGTTCTTCTAGTGTAGCCGTAGTTAGGCCACCACTTCAAGAACTCTG
TAGCACCGCCTACATACCTCGCTCTGCTAATCCTGTTACCAGTGGCTGCTGCCAGTGGCGATAAGTCGTG
TCTTACCGGGTTGGACTCAAGACGATAGTTACCGGATAAGGCGCAGCGGTCGGGCTGAACGGGGGGTTCG
TGCACACAGCCCAGCTTGGAGCGAACGACCTACACCGAACTGAGATACCTACAGCGTGAGCTATGAGAAA
GCGCCACGCTTCCCGAAGGGAGAAAGGCGGACAGGTATCCGGTAAGCGGCAGGGTCGGAACAGGAGAGCG
CACGAGGGAGCTTCCAGGGGGAAACGCCTGGTATCTTTATAGTCCTGTCGGGTTTCGCCACCTCTGACTT
GAGCGTCGATTTTTGTGATGCTCGTCAGGGGGGCGGAGCCTATGGAAAAACGCCAGCAACGCGGCCTTTT
TACGGTTCCTGGCCTTTTGCTGGCCTTTTGCTCACATGTTCTTTCCTGCGTTATCCCCTGATTCTGTGGA
TAACCGTGCGGCCGCCAATTAATACGACTCACTATAGGGCGAATTGGGGCGCGCCATTCTAGATTAACCC
TAGAAAGATAGTCTGCGTAAAATTGACGCATGCATTCTTGAAATATTGCTCTCTCTTTCTAAATAGCGCG
AATCCGTCGCTGTGCATTTAGGACATCTCAGTCGCCGCTTGGAGCTCCCGTGAGGCGTGCTTGTCAATGC
GGTAAGTGTCACTGATTTTGAACTATAACGACCGCGTGAGTCAAAATGACGCATGATTATCTTTTACGTG
ACTTTTAAGATTTAACTCATACGATAATTATATTGTTATTTCATGTTCTACTTACGTGATAACTTATTAT
ATATATATTTTCTTGTTATAGATATCAACTAGAATGCTAGCATGGGCCCAGATCTCCATGGGCCCTGAAT
TCGCATCTAGACTGAACTGGCCGATAATTGCAGACGAACGGGTACATAACTTACGGTAAATGGCCCGCCT
GGCTGACCGCCCAACGACCCCCGCCCATTGACGTCAATAATGACGTATGTTCCCATAGTAACGCCAATAG
GGACTTTCCATTGACGTCAATGGGTGGAGTATTTACGGTAAACTGCCCACTTGGCAGTACATCAAGTGTA
TCATATGCCAAGTACGCCCCCTATTGACGTCAATGACGGTAAATGGCCCGCCTGGCATTATGCCCAGTAC
ATGACCTTATGGGACTTTCCTACTTGGCAGTACATCTACGTATTAGTCATCGCTATTACCATGGTGATGC
GGTTTTGGCAGTACATCAATGGGCGTGGATAGCGGTTTGACTCACGGGGATTTCCAAGTCTCCACCCCAT
TGACGTCAATGGGAGTTTGTTTTGGCACCAAAATCAACGGGACTTTCCAAAATGTCGTAACAACTCCGCC
CCATTGACGCAAATGGGCGGTAGGCGTGTACGGTGGGAGGTCTATATAAGCAGAGCTCGTTTAGTGAACC
GTCAGATATGGACAAGAAGTATTCTATCGGACTGGATATCGGGACTAATAGCGTCGGGTGGGCCGTGATC
ACTGACGAGTACAAGGTGCCCTCTAAGAAGTTCAAGGTGCTCGGGAACACCGACCGGCATTCCATCAAGA
AAAATCTGATCGGAGCTCTCCTCTTTGATTCAGGGGAAACCGCTGAAGCAACCCGCCTCAAGCGGACTGC
TAGACGGCGGTACACCAGGAGGAAGAACCGGATTTGTTACCTTCAAGAGATATTCTCCAACGAAATGGCA
AAGGTCGACGACAGCTTCTTCCATAGGCTGGAAGAATCATTCCTCGTGGAAGAGGATAAGAAGCATGAAC
GGCATCCCATCTTCGGTAATATCGTCGACGAGGTGGCCTATCACGAGAAATACCCAACCATCTACCATCT
TCGCAAAAAGCTGGTGGACTCAACCGACAAGGCAGACCTCCGGCTTATCTACCTGGCCCTGGCCCACATG
ATCAAGTTCAGAGGCCACTTCCTGATCGAGGGCGACCTCAATCCTGACAATAGCGATGTGGATAAACTGT
TCATCCAGCTGGTGCAGACTTACAACCAGCTCTTTGAAGAGAACCCCATCAATGCAAGCGGAGTCGATGC
CAAGGCCATTCTGTCAGCCCGGCTGTCAAAGAGCCGCAGACTTGAGAATCTTATCGCTCAGCTGCCGGGT
GAAAAGAAAAATGGACTGTTCGGGAACCTGATTGCTCTTTCACTTGGGCTGACTCCCAATTTCAAGTCTA
ATTTCGACCTGGCAGAGGATGCCAAGCTGCAACTGTCCAAGGACACCTATGATGACGATCTCGACAACCT
CCTGGCCCAGATCGGTGACCAATACGCCGACCTTTTCCTTGCTGCTAAGAATCTTTCTGACGCCATCCTG
CTGTCTGACATTCTCCGCGTGAACACTGAAATCACCAAGGCCCCTCTTTCAGCTTCAATGATTAAGCGGT
ATGATGAGCACCACCAGGACCTGACCCTGCTTAAGGCACTCGTCCGGCAGCAGCTTCCGGAGAAGTACAA
GGAAATCTTCTTTGACCAGTCAAAGAATGGATACGCCGGCTACATCGACGGAGGTGCCTCCCAAGAGGAA
TTTTATAAGTTTATCAAACCTATCCTTGAGAAGATGGACGGCACCGAAGAGCTCCTCGTGAAACTGAATC
GGGAGGATCTGCTGCGGAAGCAGCGCACTTTCGACAATGGGAGCATTCCCCACCAGATCCATCTTGGGGA
GCTTCACGCCATCCTTCGGCGCCAAGAGGACTTCTACCCCTTTCTTAAGGACAACAGGGAGAAGATTGAG
AAAATTCTCACTTTCCGCATCCCCTACTACGTGGGACCCCTCGCCAGAGGAAATAGCCGGTTTGCTTGGA
TGACCAGAAAGTCAGAAGAAACTATCACTCCCTGGAACTTCGAAGAGGTGGTGGACAAGGGAGCCAGCGC
TCAGTCATTCATCGAACGGATGACTAACTTCGATAAGAACCTCCCCAATGAGAAGGTCCTGCCGAAACAT
TCCCTGCTCTACGAGTACTTTACCGTGTACAACGAGCTGACCAAGGTGAAATATGTCACCGAAGGGATGA
GGAAGCCCGCATTCCTGTCAGGCGAACAAAAGAAGGCAATTGTGGACCTTCTGTTCAAGACCAATAGAAA
GGTGACCGTGAAGCAGCTGAAGGAGGACTATTTCAAGAAAATTGAATGCTTCGACTCTGTGGAGATTAGC
GGGGTCGAAGATCGGTTCAACGCAAGCCTGGGTACTTACCATGATCTGCTTAAGATCATCAAGGACAAGG
ATTTTCTGGACAATGAGGAGAACGAGGACATCCTTGAGGACATTGTCCTGACTCTCACTCTGTTCGAGGA
CCGGGAAATGATCGAGGAGAGGCTTAAGACCTACGCCCATCTGTTCGACGATAAAGTGATGAAGCAACTT
AAACGGAGAAGATATACCGGATGGGGACGCCTTAGCCGCAAACTCATCAACGGAATCCGGGACAAACAGA
GCGGAAAGACCATTCTTGATTTCCTTAAGAGCGACGGATTCGCTAATCGCAACTTCATGCAACTTATCCA
TGATGATTCCCTGACCTTTAAGGAGGACATCCAGAAGGCCCAAGTGTCTGGACAAGGTGACTCACTGCAC
GAGCATATCGCAAATCTGGCTGGTTCACCCGCTATTAAGAAGGGTATTCTCCAGACCGTGAAAGTCGTGG
ACGAGCTGGTCAAGGTGATGGGTCGCCATAAACCAGAGAACATTGTCATCGAGATGGCCAGGGAAAACCA
GACTACCCAGAAGGGACAGAAGAACAGCAGGGAGCGGATGAAAAGAATTGAGGAAGGGATTAAGGAGCTC
GGGTCACAGATCCTTAAAGAGCACCCGGTGGAAAACACCCAGCTTCAGAATGAGAAGCTCTATCTGTACT
ACCTTCAAAATGGACGCGATATGTATGTGGACCAAGAGCTTGATATCAACAGGCTCTCAGACTACGACGT
GGACCATATCGTCCCTCAGAGCTTCCTCAAAGACGACTCAATTGACAATAAGGTGCTGACTCGCTCAGAC
AAGAACCGGGGAAAGTCAGATAACGTGCCCTCAGAGGAAGTCGTGAAAAAGATGAAGAACTATTGGCGCC
AGCTTCTGAACGCAAAGCTGATCACTCAGCGGAAGTTCGACAATCTCACTAAGGCTGAGAGGGGCGGACT
GAGCGAACTGGACAAAGCAGGATTCATTAAACGGCAACTTGTGGAGACTCGGCAGATTACTAAACATGTC
GCCCAAATCCTTGACTCACGCATGAATACCAAGTACGACGAAAACGACAAACTTATCCGCGAGGTGAAGG
TGATTACCCTGAAGTCCAAGCTGGTCAGCGATTTCAGAAAGGACTTTCAATTCTACAAAGTGCGGGAGAT
CAATAACTATCATCATGCTCATGACGCATATCTGAATGCCGTGGTGGGAACCGCCCTGATCAAGAAGTAC
CCAAAGCTGGAAAGCGAGTTCGTGTACGGAGACTACAAGGTCTACGACGTGCGCAAGATGATTGCCAAAT
CTGAGCAGGAGATCGGAAAGGCCACCGCAAAGTACTTCTTCTACAGCAACATCATGAATTTCTTCAAGAC
CGAAATCACCCTTGCAAACGGTGAGATCCGGAAGAGGCCGCTCATCGAGACTAATGGGGAGACTGGCGAA
ATCGTGTGGGACAAGGGCAGAGATTTCGCTACCGTGCGCAAAGTGCTTTCTATGCCTCAAGTGAACATCG
TGAAGAAAACCGAGGTGCAAACCGGAGGCTTTTCTAAGGAATCAATCCTCCCCAAGCGCAACTCCGACAA
GCTCATTGCAAGGAAGAAGGATTGGGACCCTAAGAAGTACGGCGGATTCGATTCACCAACTGTGGCTTAT
TCTGTCCTGGTCGTGGCTAAGGTGGAAAAAGGAAAGTCTAAGAAGCTCAAGAGCGTGAAGGAACTGCTGG
GTATCACCATTATGGAGCGCAGCTCCTTCGAGAAGAACCCAATTGACTTTCTCGAAGCCAAAGGTTACAA
GGAAGTCAAGAAGGACCTTATCATCAAGCTCCCAAAGTATAGCCTGTTCGAACTGGAGAATGGGCGGAAG
CGGATGCTCGCCTCCGCTGGCGAACTTCAGAAGGGTAATGAGCTGGCTCTCCCCTCCAAGTACGTGAATT
TCCTCTACCTTGCAAGCCATTACGAGAAGCTGAAGGGGAGCCCCGAGGACAACGAGCAAAAGCAACTGTT
TGTGGAGCAGCATAAGCATTATCTGGACGAGATCATTGAGCAGATTTCCGAGTTTTCTAAACGCGTCATT
CTCGCTGATGCCAACCTCGATAAAGTCCTTAGCGCATACAATAAGCACAGAGACAAACCAATTCGGGAGC
AGGCTGAGAATATCATCCACCTGTTCACCCTCACCAATCTTGGTGCCCCTGCCGCATTCAAGTACTTCGA
CACCACCATCGACCGGAAACGCTATACCTCCACCAAAGAAGTGCTGGACGCCACCCTCATCCACCAGAGC
ATCACCGGACTTTACGAAACTCGGATTGACCTCTCACAGCTCGGAGGGGATGAGGGAGCTGATCCAAAAA
AGAAGAGAAAGGTAGATCCAAAAAAGAAGAGAAAGGTATAAGGATCCTAACTCGAGCGACGCCTCGACTG
TGCCTTCTAGTTGCCAGCCATCTGTTGTTTGCCCCTCCCCCGTGCCTTCCTTGACCCTGGAAGGTGCCAC
TCCCACTGTCCTTTCCTAATAAAATGAGGAAATTGCATCGCATTGTCTGAGTAGGTGTCATTCTATTCTG
GGGGGTGGGGTGGGGCAGGACAGCAAGGGGGAGGATTGGGAAGACAATAGCAGGCATGCTGGGGATGCGG
TGGGCTCTATGGGCTGCCAAACCAGATGTCAACACAGCTACAACGGATCCGACGCGCCATCTCTAGGCCC
GCGCCGGCCCCCTCGCACGGACTTGTGGGAGAAGCTCGGCTACTCCCCTGCCCCGGTTAATTTGCATATA
ATATTTCCTAGTAACTATAGAGGCTTAATGTGCGATAAAAGACAGATAATCTGTTCTTTTTAATACTAGC
TACATTTTACATGATAGGCTTGGATTTCTATAACTTCGTATAGCATACATTATACGAAGTTATAAACAGC
ACAAAAGGAAACTCACCCTAACTGTAAAGTAATTGTGTGTTTTGAGACTATAAGTATCCCTTGGAGAACC
ACCTTGTTGGAGACGGAAAGTGAAACGTGATTTCATGCGTCATTTTGAACATTTTGTAAATCTTATTTAA
TAATGTGTGCGGCAATTCACATTTAATTTATGAATGTTTTCTTAACATCGCGGCAACTCAAGAAACGGCA
GGTTCGGATCTTAGCTACTAGAGAAAGAGGAGAAATACTAGATGCGTAAAGGCGAAGAGCTGTTCACTGG
TGTCGTCCCTATTCTGGTGGAACTGGATGGTGATGTCAACGGTCATAAGTTTTCCGTGCGTGGCGAGGGT
GAAGGTGACGCAACTAATGGTAAACTGACGCTGAAGTTCATCTGTACTACTGGTAAACTGCCGGTTCCTT
GGCCGACTCTGGTAACGACGCTGACTTATGGTGTTCAGTGCTTTGCTCGTTATCCGGACCATATGAAGCA
GCATGACTTCTTCAAGTCCGCCATGCCGGAAGGCTATGTGCAGGAACGCACGATTTCCTTTAAGGATGAC
GGCACGTACAAAACGCGTGCGGAAGTGAAATTTGAAGGCGATACCCTGGTAAACCGCATTGAGCTGAAAG
GCATTGACTTTAAAGAGGACGGCAATATCCTGGGCCATAAGCTGGAATACAATTTTAACAGCCACAATGT
TTACATCACCGCCGATAAACAAAAAAATGGCATTAAAGCGAATTTTAAAATTCGCCACAACGTGGAGGAT
GGCAGCGTGCAGCTGGCTGATCACTACCAGCAAAACACTCCAATCGGTGATGGTCCTGTTCTGCTGCCAG
ACAATCACTATCTGAGCACGCAAAGCGTTCTGTCTAAAGATCCGAACGAGAAACGCGATCATATGGTTCT
GCTGGAGTTCGTAACCGCAGCGGGCATCACGCATGGTATGGATGAACTGTACAAATGACCAGGCATCAAA
TAAAACGAAAGGCTCAGTCGAAAGACTGGGCCTTTCGTTTTATCTGTTGTTTGTCGGTGAACGCTCTCTA
CTAGAGTCACACTGGCTCACCTTCGGGTGGGCCTTTCTGCGTTTATACGTCTCGTTTAAGAGCTAAGCTG
GAAACAGCATAGCAAGTTTAAATAAGGCTAGTCCGTTATCAACTTGAAAAAGTGGCACCGAGTCGGTGCT
TTTTTTGCTG
